Addgene plasmid #123752: MTK3_038
Purpose: Encodes R-Flinc-A, a cAMP reporter, as a Type 3 part to be used in the MTK system
Depositing lab: Hana El-Samad. Publication: A Toolkit for Rapid Modular Construction of Biological Circuits in Mammalian Cells. Fonseca JP, Bonny AR, Kumar GR, Ng AH, Town J, Wu QC, Aslankoohi E, Chen SY, Dods G, Harrigan P, Osimiri LC, Kistler AL, El-Samad H. ACS Synth Biol. 2019 Nov 15;8(11):2593-2606. doi: 10.1021/acssynbio.9b00322. Epub 2019 Nov 5. PubMed 31686495.
Backbone
  Vector backbone: MTK0_027
  Vector type: Mammalian Expression
Growth in bacteria
  Bacterial resistance: Chloramphenicol, 25 μg/mL
  Growth temperature: 37°C
  Growth strain: DH5alpha
  Copy number: Unknown
Gene/Insert
  Gene/Insert name: R-FlincA
  Species: Synthetic
  Cloning method: Restriction Enzyme; 5′ cloning site BsmBI (destroyed during cloning); 3′ cloning site BsmBI (destroyed during cloning)
Terms and licenses: Academic/Nonprofit Terms; Industry Terms: Not Available to Industry
Depositor comments: Type 3 parts are generally reserved for coding sequences in the MTK. Coding sequence from https://doi.org/10.1038/s41598-018-20251-1 Please visit https://www.biorxiv.org/content/10.1101/506188v2 for BioRxiv preprint
How to cite: MTK3_038 was a gift from Hana El-Samad (Addgene plasmid # 123752 ; http://n2t.net/addgene:123752 ; RRID:Addgene_123752)
