[The description below was written by a language model from this plasmid's Addgene catalogue record and pLannotate feature annotations shown in this document.]
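Description:
MTK3_038 is a part plasmid from the Mammalian Toolkit (MTK), a modular cloning system for assembling genetic circuits for mammalian cells. It is built on the MTK0_027 part-entry backbone and, at about 3.3 kb, is a small bacterial storage vector rather than a complete expression construct. It replicates in E. coli from a high-copy ColE1/pUC-type origin and is selected with chloramphenicol through a cat gene driven by its native promoter, with a lambda t0 terminator annotated downstream of the marker. Although catalogued as a mammalian expression vector, the feature table shows no mammalian promoter, polyadenylation signal or eukaryotic selection marker. Those elements are meant to be supplied by other toolkit parts when a transcriptional unit is assembled.

The payload is the synthetic coding sequence for R-FlincA, a genetically encoded red fluorescent cAMP reporter, held as a Type 3 part, the position generally reserved for coding sequences in the MTK. The annotation matches the sensor's apparent layout. Fragments matching the regulatory subunit of cAMP-dependent protein kinase (PRKAR1A-like, with one stretch matched to a fungal homologue) flank a central red fluorescent protein region, which is detected as two mApple/pHuji-type fragments derived from Discosoma. The split detection suggests a rearranged, possibly circularly permuted, fluorescent protein inserted into the cAMP-binding domain, so that cAMP binding would alter fluorescence, though the record does not state this directly. The insert was cloned using BsmBI sites that were destroyed in the process. The plasmid serves as a source of the R-FlincA open reading frame, to be combined with promoter, terminator and vector parts for monitoring cAMP signalling in mammalian cells.
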