Features (pLannotate 1.2.2; 9 found; start..end, strand, type, name):
     23..160     +  CDS            PRKAR1A (fragment): KAP0_MESAU - Experimental evidence at protein level: Swiss-Prot protein existence level 1. Regulatory subunit of the cAMP-dependent protein kinases involved in cAMP signaling in cells. From Mesocricetus auratus (Golden hamster).
    128..382     +  CDS            pkar (fragment): KAPR_MUCCL - Protein inferred from homology: Swiss-Prot protein existence level 3. From Mucor circinelloides f. lusitanicus (Mucor racemosus var. lusitanicus).
    404..655     +  CDS            mApple (fragment): mApple is a basic (constitutively fluorescent) red fluorescent protein published in 2008, derived from Discosoma sp.. It is reported to be a rapidly-maturing monomer with high acid sensitivity.
    674..1171    +  CDS            pHuji (fragment): pHuji is a basic (constitutively fluorescent) red fluorescent protein published in 2014, derived from Discosoma sp.. It has high acid sensitivity.
   1154..1573    +  CDS            PRKAR1A (fragment): KAP0_MESAU - Experimental evidence at protein level: Swiss-Prot protein existence level 1. Regulatory subunit of the cAMP-dependent protein kinases involved in cAMP signaling in cells. From Mesocricetus auratus (Golden hamster).
   1632..1666    -  terminator     lambda t0 terminator: minimal transcription terminator from phage lambda (Scholtissek and Grosse, 1987)
   1740..2396    -  CDS            cat: CAT_ECOLX - Experimental evidence at protein level: Swiss-Prot protein existence level 1. This enzyme is an effector of chloramphenicol resistance in bacteria. From Escherichia coli. This protein is used as a marker in many commonly used cloning vectors, such as pACYC184.
   2397..2494    -  promoter       cat promoter: promoter of the E. coli cat gene encoding chloramphenicol acetyltransferase
   2578..3166    +  rep_origin     ori: high-copy-number ColE1/pMB1/pBR322/pUC origin of replication
>Addgene plasmid #123752 | MTK3_038 | addgene full sequence | sequence record 248704 | Addgene NGS Result
TCGGTCTCATATGGGCAGACGCAGACGGGGAGCCATTAGTGCCGAAGTGTATACTGAAGAGGACGCCGCC
AGCTACGTGCGGAAAGTGATCCCCAAGGACTATAAAACTATGGCAGCCCTCGCTAAGGCAATCGAGAAGA
ACGTTTTGTTCAGTCACCTCGACGACAACGAAAGGTCAGACATATTCGACGCTATGTTCTCTGTATCTTT
CATTGCCGGGGAAACCGTTATCCAACAGGGAGATGAGGGCGACAATTTCTACGTAATAGACCAGGGCGAA
ACAGACGTTTACGTGAATAACGAGTGGGCTACATCCGTAGGAGAGGGTGGCTCTTTCGGCGAGCTGGCCC
TGATCTACGGCACTCCCAGGGCCGCTACCGTTAAGGCTAAACCAGTTGTAAGCGAAAGAATGTATCCTGA
AGATGGGGCTCTCAAAAGTGAAATAAAGAAAGGCTTGCGGCTCAAAGATGGCGGACATTATGCAGCAGAA
GTGAAAACCACATATAAGGCAAAGAAACCAGTTCAGTTGCCGGGAGCTTATATAGTGGATATTAAACTCG
ATATAGTCAGTCATAACGAAGATTATACAATAGTTGAGCAATGTGAGAGAGCAGAAGGAAGGCATTCTAC
TGGCGGTATGGATGAACTCTATAAAGGTGGCACCGGCGGTTCATTGGTCAGTAAGGGAGAAGAAGACAAT
AGAGCTATTGTGAAAGAATTTATGCGATTTAAACTCCATATGGAAGGGAGTGTCAATGGTCATGAATTTG
AAATAGAAGGTGAAGGGGAAGGTCGGCCATATGAAGCGTTCCAAACTGCGAAACTCAAAGTTACGAAAGG
CGGACCTTTGCCATTTGCTTGGGATATTCTCTCTCCCCAACTTATGTATGGAAGTAAAGCATATATCAAA
CATCCCGCTGATATTCCGGATTATTTTAAACTCAGTTTTCCAGAAGGATTTAGATGGGAACGGGTTATGA
ATTTTGAAGATGGCGGGATCATACATGTGAGTCAAGATACAAGTCTCCAAGATGGTGTGTTTATATATAA
AGTCAAACTTCGGGGAACAAATTTTCCCCCAGATGGGCCAGTCATGCAAAAGAAAACAATGGGGTGGGAA
GCCACCAACGTTAAGCTTTGGGGTATTGATAGGGATTCTTACCGACGGATATTGATGGGTTCAACTCTCA
GGAAACGCAAAATGTACGAAGAGTTTCTGTCCAAGGTGTCAATCCTTGAAAGCCTCGATAAATGGGAGCG
ACTGACTGTGGCAGACGCTCTTGAGCCCGTTCAATTCGAGGACGGTCAGAAAATCGTCGTACAAGGGGAG
CCGGGTGACGAATTCTTTATCATCTTGGAAGGCAGTGCGGCCGTTCTCCAGAGGAGATCTGAGAACGAGG
AATTCGTTGAGGTCGGAAGGCTCGGTCCTAGCGACTACTTTGGCGAGATCGCCCTGCTCATGAACCGCCC
CCGAGCCGCTACCGTGGTGGCAAGGGGTCCACTCAAATGTGTGAAACTTGATAGGCCCCGGTTCGAGAGA
GTGCTGGGACCTTGTTCCGATATTCTGAAGAGGAATATTCAACAATATAATTCCTTCGTTAGTCTCTCCG
TTGGATCCTGAGACCAGACCAATAAAAAACGCCCGGCGGCAACCGAGCGTTCTGAACAAATCCAGATGGA
GTTCTGAGGTCATTACTGGATCTATCAACAGGAGTCCAAGCGAGCTCGATATCAAATTACGCCCCGCCCT
GCCACTCATCGCAGTACTGTTGTAATTCATTAAGCATTCTGCCGACATGGAAGCCATCACAAACGGCATG
ATGAACCTGAATCGCCAGCGGCATCAGCACCTTGTCGCCTTGCGTATAATATTTGCCCATGGTGAAAACG
GGGGCGAAGAAGTTGTCCATATTGGCCACGTTTAAATCAAAACTGGTGAAACTCACCCAGGGATTGGCTG
AAACGAAAAACATATTCTCAATAAACCCTTTAGGGAAATAGGCCAGGTTTTCACCGTAACACGCCACATC
TTGCGAATATATGTGTAGAAACTGCCGGAAATCGTCGTGGTATTCACTCCAGAGCGATGAAAACGTTTCA
GTTTGCTCATGGAAAACGGTGTAACAAGGGTGAACACTATCCCATATCACCAGCTCACCGTCTTTCATTG
CCATACGAAATTCCGGATGAGCATTCATCAGGCGGGCAAGAATGTGAATAAAGGCCGGATAAAACTTGTG
CTTATTTTTCTTTACGGTCTTTAAAAAGGCCGTAATATCCAGCTGAACGGTCTGGTTATAGGTACATTGA
GCAACTGACTGAAATGCCTCAAAATGTTCTTTACGATGCCATTGGGATATATCAACGGTGGTATATCCAG
TGATTTTTTTCTCCATTTTAGCTTCCTTAGCTCCTGAAAATCTCGATAACTCAAAAAATACGCCCGGTAG
TGATCTTATTTCATTATGGTGAAAGTTGGAACCTCTTACGTGCCCGATCAATCATGACCAAAATCCCTTA
ACGTGAGTTTTCGTTCCACTGAGCGTCAGACCCCGTAGAAAAGATCAAAGGATCTTCTTGAGATCCTTTT
TTTCTGCGCGTAATCTGCTGCTTGCAAACAAAAAAACCACCGCTACCAGCGGTGGTTTGTTTGCCGGATC
AAGAGCTACCAACTCTTTTTCCGAAGGTAACTGGCTTCAGCAGAGCGCAGATACCAAATACTGTTCTTCT
AGTGTAGCCGTAGTTAGGCCACCACTTCAAGAACTCTGTAGCACCGCCTACATACCTCGCTCTGCTAATC
CTGTTACCAGTGGCTGCTGCCAGTGGCGATAAGTCGTGTCTTACCGGGTTGGACTCAAGACGATAGTTAC
CGGATAAGGCGCAGCGGTCGGGCTGAACGGGGGGTTCGTGCACACAGCCCAGCTTGGAGCGAACGACCTA
CACCGAACTGAGATACCTACAGCGTGAGCTATGAGAAAGCGCCACGCTTCCCGAAGGGAGAAAGGCGGAC
AGGTATCCGGTAAGCGGCAGGGTCGGAACAGGAGAGCGCACGAGGGAGCTTCCAGGGGGAAACGCCTGGT
ATCTTTATAGTCCTGTCGGGTTTCGCCACCTCTGACTTGAGCGTCGATTTTTGTGATGCTCGTCAGGGGG
GCGGAGCCTATGGAAAAACGCCAGCAACGCGGCCTTTTTACGGTTCCTGGCCTTTTGCTGGCCTTTTGCT
CACATGTTCTTTCCTGCGTTATCCCCTGATTCTGTGGATAACCGTAG
